Addgene plasmid #103309: LSB-hsa-miR-194-3p
Purpose: Used to sense miRNA activity using fluorescence based tools. hsa-miR-194-3p target in 3' UTR of of mKate. miRNA activity can be measured by the repression of mKate2 relative to EBFP2 fluorescent proteins . Plasmid is inherently unstable; please see Depositor Comments
Depositing lab: Ron Weiss. Depositing organization: Massachusetts Institute of Technology. Publication: A mixed antagonistic/synergistic miRNA repression model enables accurate predictions of multi-input miRNA sensor activity. Gam JJ, Babb J, Weiss R. Nat Commun. 2018 Jun 22;9(1):2430. doi: 10.1038/s41467-018-04575-0. PubMed 29934631.
Backbone
  Vector backbone: Low Sensor Backbone (LSB)
  Vector type: Mammalian Expression, Synthetic Biology
Growth in bacteria
  Bacterial resistance: Ampicillin and Kanamycin, 100 & 50 μg/mL
  Growth temperature: 30°C
  Growth strain: NEB Stable
  Copy number: High Copy
Gene/Insert
  Gene/Insert name: hsa-miR-194-3p target
  Species: H. sapiens (human)
  Promoter: EF-1a
  Cloning method: Gibson Cloning
Terms and licenses: Academic/Nonprofit Terms; Industry Terms: Not Available to Industry
Depositor comments: Please note that this plasmid is inherently unstable due to a repeating poly A element. We recommend performing a diagnostic digest on multiple colonies upon receipt. The depositors would like to note the presence of several discrepancies between the depositor sequence and physical plasmid sequence. In particular, the sequences upstream and downstream of the puromycin coding region have 10 bp insertions which do not affect the ability to perform puromycin selection. The sequences for those regions within the physical plasmids are as follows: Upstream of Puro: GAATTCGACCGCCTGTCTCAAGGTGCCACC; Downstream of Puro: GCTTTGAGACTACGCGTGAATTCACTCCTC.
How to cite: LSB-hsa-miR-194-3p was a gift from Ron Weiss (Addgene plasmid # 103309 ; http://n2t.net/addgene:103309 ; RRID:Addgene_103309)
