[The description below was written by a language model from this plasmid's Addgene catalogue record and pLannotate feature annotations shown in this document.]
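Description:
LSB-hsa-miR-194-3p is a mammalian expression plasmid of about 11 kb built on the Low Sensor Backbone (LSB). It acts as a two-colour fluorescent sensor of human miR-194-3p activity. It replicates in E. coli at high copy from a ColE1/pUC-type origin and carries both a β-lactamase gene and an aph(3')-Ia kanamycin resistance gene, matching the dual ampicillin and kanamycin selection listed in the record. A puromycin N-acetyltransferase coding sequence followed by a rabbit β-globin poly(A) signal allows puromycin selection in mammalian cells. The feature table does not annotate a mammalian promoter directly upstream of this gene.

The sensing function comes from two parallel transcription units. Each is driven by the human EF-1α core promoter with its intron A and ends in a rabbit β-globin polyadenylation signal. Gateway attB4, attB1 and attB2 sites flanking the promoters and coding sequences reflect modular assembly of the units. One unit encodes the red fluorescent protein mKate2 and, according to the record, has the hsa-miR-194-3p target in its 3' UTR; the target is not annotated as a separate feature. The other unit encodes the blue protein EBFP2 with no miRNA target and serves as an internal reference for delivery and expression. When miR-194-3p is active in transfected cells, mKate2 is repressed relative to EBFP2, so the red-to-blue ratio measures miRNA activity. The construct belongs to a sensor set used to model multi-input miRNA repression in synthetic biology.

The depositor warns that the repeated poly(A) elements make the plasmid inherently unstable. The depositor also notes small insertions flanking the puromycin coding region in the physical plasmid, relative to the deposited sequence, which do not affect puromycin selection.
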