Features (pLannotate 1.2.2; 28 found; start..end, strand, type, name):
     87..675     -  rep_origin     ori: high-copy-number ColE1/pMB1/pBR322/pUC origin of replication
    846..1706    -  CDS            AmpR: β-lactamase; bla; confers resistance to ampicillin, carbenicillin, and related antibiotics
   1707..1778    -  promoter       AmpR promoter: bla
   1857..2456    +  CDS            PuroR: puromycin N-acetyltransferase; pac from Streptomyces alboniger; confers resistance to puromycin
   2461..2541    +  CDS            HBB (fragment): HBB_PONPY - Experimental evidence at transcript level: Swiss-Prot protein existence level 2. Involved in oxygen transport from the lung to the various peripheral tissues. From Pongo pygmaeus (Bornean orangutan).
   2612..2667    +  polyA_signal   β-globin poly(A) signal: rabbit β-globin polyadenylation signal (Gil and Proudfoot, 1987)
   3646..3666    +  protein_bind   attB4: mutant version of attB; core recombination site for the Gateway® BP reaction BP Clonase™
   3734..3945    +  promoter       EF-1α core promoter: core promoter for human elongation factor EF-1α
   3946..4884    +  intron         EF-1α intron A: intron upstream of the start codon of human EF-1α
   4911..4931    +  protein_bind   attB1: mutant version of attB; core recombination site for the Gateway® BP reaction BP Clonase™
   4951..5646    +  CDS            mKate2: mKate2 is a basic (constitutively fluorescent) red fluorescent protein published in 2009, derived from Entacmaea quadricolor. It is reported to be a rapidly-maturing monomer with moderate acid sensitivity.
   5666..5690    -  protein_bind   attB2: mutant version of attB; recombination site for the Gateway® BP reaction BP Clonase™
   5834..5908    +  CDS            HBB (fragment): HBB_PONPY - Experimental evidence at transcript level: Swiss-Prot protein existence level 2. Involved in oxygen transport from the lung to the various peripheral tissues. From Pongo pygmaeus (Bornean orangutan).
   5979..6034    +  polyA_signal   β-globin poly(A) signal: rabbit β-globin polyadenylation signal (Gil and Proudfoot, 1987)
   6418..6443    +  misc_feature   SA: splice acceptor site
   7115..7135    +  protein_bind   attB4: mutant version of attB; core recombination site for the Gateway® BP reaction BP Clonase™
   7203..7414    +  promoter       EF-1α core promoter: core promoter for human elongation factor EF-1α
   7415..8353    +  intron         EF-1α intron A: intron upstream of the start codon of human EF-1α
   8380..8400    +  protein_bind   attB1: mutant version of attB; core recombination site for the Gateway® BP reaction BP Clonase™
   8411..9127    +  CDS            EBFP2: EBFP2 is a basic (constitutively fluorescent) blue fluorescent protein published in 2007, derived from Aequorea victoria. It is reported to be a rapidly-maturing monomer with moderate acid sensitivity.
   9135..9159    -  protein_bind   attB2: mutant version of attB; recombination site for the Gateway® BP reaction BP Clonase™
   9163..9243    +  CDS            HBB (fragment): HBB_PONPY - Experimental evidence at transcript level: Swiss-Prot protein existence level 2. Involved in oxygen transport from the lung to the various peripheral tissues. From Pongo pygmaeus (Bornean orangutan).
   9314..9369    +  polyA_signal   β-globin poly(A) signal: rabbit β-globin polyadenylation signal (Gil and Proudfoot, 1987)
   9752..9774    -  protein_bind   lac operator (fragment): The lac repressor binds to the lac operator to inhibit transcription in E. coli. This inhibition can be relieved by adding lactose or isopropyl-β-D-thiogalactopyranoside (IPTG). lac repressor encoded by lacI
   9778..9808    -  promoter       lac promoter: promoter for the E. coli lac operon
   9823..9844    -  protein_bind   CAP binding site: CAP binding activates transcription in the presence of cAMP. E. coli catabolite activator protein
   9857..9896    -  CDS            lacI (fragment): lac repressor; lacI; The lac repressor binds to the lac operator to inhibit transcription in E. coli. This inhibition can be relieved by adding lactose or isopropyl-β-D-thiogalactopyranoside (IPTG).
  10069..10878   +  CDS            KanR: aminoglycoside phosphotransferase; aph(3')-Ia; confers resistance to kanamycin in bacteria or G418 (Geneticin®) in eukaryotes
>Addgene plasmid #103309 | LSB-hsa-miR-194-3p | depositor full sequence | sequence record 195667 | Full Sequence
AATTGAGGGGATAACGCAGGAAAGAACATGTGAGCAAAAGGCCAGCAAAAGGCCAGGAACCGTAAAAAGG
CCGCGTTGCTGGCGTTTTTCCATAGGCTCCGCCCCCCTGACGAGCATCACAAAAATCGACGCTCAAGTCA
GAGGTGGCGAAACCCGACAGGACTATAAAGATACCAGGCGTTTCCCCCTGGAAGCTCCCTCGTGCGCTCT
CCTGTTCCGACCCTGCCGCTTACCGGATACCTGTCCGCCTTTCTCCCTTCGGGAAGCGTGGCGCTTTCTC
ATAGCTCACGCTGTAGGTATCTCAGTTCGGTGTAGGTCGTTCGCTCCAAGCTGGGCTGTGTGCACGAACC
CCCCGTTCAGCCCGACCGCTGCGCCTTATCCGGTAACTATCGTCTTGAGTCCAACCCGGTAAGACACGAC
TTATCGCCACTGGCAGCAGCCACTGGTAACAGGATTAGCAGAGCGAGGTATGTAGGCGGTGCTACAGAGT
TCTTGAAGTGGTGGCCTAACTACGGCTACACTAGAAGAACAGTATTTGGTATCTGCGCTCTGCTGAAGCC
AGTTACCTTCGGAAAAAGAGTTGGTAGCTCTTGATCCGGCAAACAAACCACCGCTGGTAGCGGTGGTTTT
TTTGTTTGCAAGCAGCAGATTACGCGCAGAAAAAAAGGATCTCAAGAAGATCCTTTGATCTTTTCTACGG
GGTCTGACGCTCAGTGGAACGAAAACTCACGTTAAGGGATTTTGGTCATGAGATTATCAAAAAGGATCTT
CACCTAGATCCTTTTAAATTAAAAATGAAGTTTTAAATCAATCTAAAGTATATATGAGTAAACTTGGTCT
GACAGTTACCAATGCTTAATCAGTGAGGCACCTATCTCAGCGATCTGTCTATTTCGTTCATCCATAGTTG
CCTGACTCCCCGTCGTGTAGATAACTACGATACGGGAGGGCTTACCATCTGGCCCCAGTGCTGCAATGAT
ACCGCGAGAACCACGCTCACCGGCTCCAGATTTATCAGCAATAAACCAGCCAGCCGGAAGGGCCGAGCGC
AGAAGTGGTCCTGCAACTTTATCCGCCTCCATCCAGTCTATTAATTGTTGCCGGGAAGCTAGAGTAAGTA
GTTCGCCAGTTAATAGTTTGCGCAACGTTGTTGCCATTGCTACAGGCATCGTGGTGTCACGCTCGTCGTT
TGGTATGGCTTCATTCAGCTCCGGTTCCCAACGATCAAGGCGAGTTACATGATCCCCCATGTTGTGCAAA
AAAGCGGTTAGCTCCTTCGGTCCTCCGATCGTTGTCAGAAGTAAGTTGGCCGCAGTGTTATCACTCATGG
TTATGGCAGCACTGCATAATTCTCTTACTGTCATGCCATCCGTAAGATGCTTTTCTGTGACTGGTGAGTA
CTCAACCAAGTCATTCTGAGAATAGTGTATGCGGCGACCGAGTTGCTCTTGCCCGGCGTCAATACGGGAT
AATACCGCGCCACATAGCAGAACTTTAAAAGTGCTCATCATTGGAAAACGTTCTTCGGGGCGAAAACTCT
CAAGGATCTTACCGCTGTTGAGATCCAGTTCGATGTAACCCACTCGTGCACCCAACTGATCTTCAGCATC
TTTTACTTTCACCAGCGTTTCTGGGTGAGCAAAAACAGGAAGGCAAAATGCCGCAAAAAAGGGAATAAGG
GCGACACGGAAATGTTGAATACTCATACTCTTCCTTTTTCAATATTATTGAAGCATTTATCAGGGTTATT
GTCTCATGAGCGGATACATATTTGAATGTAGCTCCGAATTTCTCGAGGGCTTGTCGACGACGGCGGTCTC
CGTCGTCAGGATCATGAATTCGACCCGCCTGCCACCATGACCGAGTACAAGCCCACGGTGCGCCTCGCCA
CCCGCGACGACGTCCCCCGGGCCGTACGCACCCTCGCCGCCGCGTTCGCCGACTACCCCGCCACGCGCCA
CACCGTCGACCCGGACCGCCACATCGAGCGGGTCACCGAGCTGCAAGAACTCTTCCTCACGCGCGTCGGG
CTCGACATCGGCAAGGTGTGGGTCGCGGACGACGGCGCCGCGGTGGCGGTCTGGACCACGCCGGAGAGCG
TCGAAGCGGGGGCGGTGTTCGCCGAGATCGGCCCGCGCATGGCCGAGTTGAGCGGTTCCCGGCTGGCCGC
GCAGCAACAGATGGAAGGCCTCCTGGCGCCGCACCGGCCCAAGGAGCCCGCGTGGTTCCTGGCCACCGTC
GGCGTCTCGCCCGACCACCAGGGCAAGGGTCTGGGCAGCGCCGTCGTGCTCCCCGGAGTGGAGGCGGCCG
AGCGCGCCGGGGTGCCCGCCTTCCTGGAGACATCCGCGCCCCGCAACCTCCCCTTCTACGAGCGGCTCGG
CTTCACCGTCACCGCCGACGTCGAGGTGCCCGAAGGACCGCGCACCTGGTGCATGACCCGCAAGCCCGGT
GCCTGATACGCGTGAATTCACTCCTCAGGTGCAGGCTGCCTATCAGAAGGTGGTGGCTGGTGTGGCCAAT
GCCCTGGCTCACAAATACCACTGAGATCTTTTTCCCTCTGCCAAAAATTATGGGGACATCATGAAGCCCC
TTGAGCATCTGACTTCTGGCTAATAAAGGAAATTTATTTTCATTGCAATAGTGTGTTGGAATTTTTTGTG
TCTCTCACTCGGAAGGACATATGGGAGGGCAAATCATTTAAAACATCAGAATGAGTATTTGGTTTAGAGT
TTGGCAACATATGCCCATATGCTGGCTGCCATGAACAAAGGTTGGCTATAAAGAGGTCATCAGTATATGA
AACAGCCCCCTGCTGTCCATTCCTTATTCCATAGAAAAGCCTTGACTTGAGGTTAGATTTTTTTTATATT
TTGTTTTGTGTTATTTTTTTCTTTAACATCCCTAAAATTTTCCTTACATGTTTTACTAGCCAGATTTTTC
CTCCTCTCCTGACTACTCCCAGTCATAGCTGTCCCTCTTCTCTTATGGAGATCCCTCGACCTGCAGCCCA
AGCTTGAATTCTCTAGAATTACCCTGTTATCCCTATGCTTGGTTTACCGAGCTCTTATTGGTTTTCAAAC
TTCATTGACTGTGCCCAACGCGCCTGGGAGCTCACGGGGACAGCCCCCCCCCAAAGCCCCCAGGGATGTA
ATTACGTCCCTCCCCCGCTAGGGGGCAGCAGCGAGCCGCCCGGGGCTCCGCTCCGGTCCGGCGCTCCCCC
CGCATCCCCGAGCCGGCAGCGTGCGGGGACAGCCCGGGCACGGGGAAGGTGGCACGGGATCGCTTTCCTC
TGAACGCTTCTCGCTGCTCTTTGAGCCTGCAGACACCTGGGGGGATACGGGGAAAAAGCTAGGCTGAAAG
ACCGGTTCTTAGAATGACACGCGCCTGGGAGCTCACGGGGACAGCCCCCCCCCAAAGCCCCCAGGGATGT
AATTACGTCCCTCCCCCGCTAGGGGGCAGCAGCGAGCCGCCCGGGGCTCCGCTCCGGTCCGGCGCTCCCC
CCGCATCCCCGAGCCGGCAGCGTGCGGGGACAGCCCGGGCACGGGGAAGGTGGCACGGGATCGCTTTCCT
CTGAACGCTTCTCGCTGCTCTTTGAGCCTGCAGACACCTGGGGGGATACGGGGAAAAAGCTAACTTCTGA
GACGACAACTTTGTATAGAAAAGTTGGCTCCGAATTCGCCCTTGACAGCAGAGATCCAGTTTGGTTAATT
AATTGGCTCCGGTGCCCGTCAGTGGGCAGAGCGCACATCGCCCACAGTCCCCGAGAAGTTGTGGGGAGGG
GTCGGCAATTGAACCGGTGCCTAGAGAAGGTGGCGCGGGGTAAACTGGGAAAGTGATGTCGTGTACTGGC
TCCGCCTTTTTCCCGAGGGTGGGGGAGAACCGTATATAAGTGCAGTAGTCGCCGTGAACGTTCTTTTTCG
CAACGGGTTTGCCGCCAGAACACAGGTAAGTGCCGTGTGTGGTTCCCGCGGGCCTGGCCTCTTTACGGGT
TATGGCCCTTGCGTGCCTTGAATTACTTCCACCTGGCTGCAGTACGTGATTCTTGATCCCGAGCTTCGGG
TTGGAAGTGGGTGGGAGAGTTCGAGGCCTTGCGCTTAAGGAGCCCCTTCGCCTCGTGCTTGAGTTGAGGC
CTGGCCTGGGCGCTGGGGCCGCCGCGTGCGAATCTGGTGGCACCTTCGCGCCTGTCTCGCTGCTTTCGAT
AAGTCTCTAGCCATTTAAAATTTTTGATGACCTGCTGCGACGCTTTTTTTCTGGCAAGATAGTCTTGTAA
ATGCGGGCCAAGATCTGCACACTGGTATTTCGGTTTTTGGGGCCGCGGGCGGCGACGGGGCCCGTGCGTC
CCAGCGCACATGTTCGGCGAGGCGGGGCCTGCGAGCGCGGCCACCGAGAATCGGACGGGGGTAGTCTCAA
GCTGGCCGGCCTGCTCTGGTGCCTGGCCTCGCGCCGCCGTGTATCGCCCCGCCCTGGGCGGCAAGGCTGG
CCCGGTCGGCACCAGTTGCGTGAGCGGAAAGATGGCCGCTTCCCGGCCCTGCTGCAGGGAGCTCAAAATG
GAGGACGCGGCGCTCGGGAGAGCGGGCGGGTGAGTCACCCACACAAAGGAAAAGGGCCTTTCCGTCCTCA
GCCGTCGCTTCATGTGACTCCACGGAGTACCGGGCGCCGTCCAGGCACCTCGATTAGTTCTCGAGCTTTT
GGAGTACGTCGTCTTTAGGTTGGGGGGAGGGGTTTTATGCGATGGAGTTTCCCCACACTGAGTGGGTGGA
GACTGAAGTTAGGCCAGCTTGGCACTTGATGTAATTCTCCTTGGAATTTGCCCTTTTTGAGTTTGGATCT
TGGTTCATTCTCAAGCCTCAGACAGTGGTTCAAAGTTTTTTTCTTCCATTTCAGGTGTCGTGAGAAGGGC
GAATTCGACCCAAGTTTGTACAAAAAAGCAGGCTGGATCCAGGTGCCACCATGGTGAGCGAGCTGATTAA
GGAGAACATGCACATGAAGCTGTACATGGAGGGCACCGTGAACAACCACCACTTCAAGTGCACATCCGAG
GGCGAAGGCAAGCCCTACGAGGGCACCCAGACCATGAGAATCAAGGCGGTCGAGGGCGGCCCTCTCCCCT
TCGCCTTCGACATCCTGGCTACCAGCTTCATGTACGGCAGCAAAACCTTCATCAACCACACCCAGGGCAT
CCCCGACTTCTTTAAGCAGTCCTTCCCCGAGGGCTTCACATGGGAGAGAGTCACCACATACGAAGATGGG
GGCGTGCTGACCGCTACCCAGGACACCAGCCTCCAGGACGGCTGCCTCATCTACAACGTCAAGATCAGAG
GGGTGAACTTCCCATCCAACGGCCCTGTGATGCAGAAGAAAACACTCGGCTGGGAGGCCTCCACCGAGAC
ACTGTACCCCGCTGACGGCGGCCTGGAAGGCAGAGCCGACATGGCCCTGAAGCTCGTGGGCGGGGGCCAC
CTGATCTGCAACCTTAAGACCACATACAGATCCAAGAAACCCGCTAAGAACCTCAAGATGCCCGGCGTCT
ACTATGTGGACAGGAGACTGGAAAGAATCAAGGAGGCCGACAAAGAGACATACGTCGAGCAGCACGAGGT
GGCTGTGGCCAGATACTGCGACCTCCCTAGCAAACTGGGGCACAAACTTAATTGAGAATTCTACCACCCA
GCTTTCTTGTACAAAGTGGTACGTCTCAAGACCAGAGGTCTCTGCTTCATACTAGCAGATAACAGCAGCC
CCACTGGCAGATAACAGCAGCCCCACTGGCAGATAACAGCAGCCCCACTGGCAGATAACAGCAGCCCCAC
TGGCAACCAGAAGAGACCTGTGCTTCACTCCTCAGGTGCAGGCTGCCTATCAGAAGGTGGTGGCTGGTGT
GGCCAATGCCCTGGCTCACAAATACCACTGAGATCTTTTTCCCTCTGCCAAAAATTATGGGGACATCATG
AAGCCCCTTGAGCATCTGACTTCTGGCTAATAAAGGAAATTTATTTTCATTGCAATAGTGTGTTGGAATT
TTTTGTGTCTCTCACTCGGAAGGACATATGGGAGGGCAAATCATTTAAAACATCAGAATGAGTATTTGGT
TTAGAGTTTGGCAACATATGCCCATATGCTGGCTGCCATGAACAAAGGTTGGCTATAAAGAGGTCATCAG
TATATGAAACAGCCCCCTGCTGTCCATTCCTTATTCCATAGAAAAGCCTTGACTTGAGGTTAGATTTTTT
TTATATTTTGTTTTGTGTTATTTTTTTCTTTAACATCCCTAAAATTTTCCTTACATGTTTTACTAGCCAG
ATTTTTCCTCCTCTCCTGACTACTCCCAGTCATAGCTGTCCCTCTTCTCTTATGGAGATCCCGAGCGGTG
CGTTTTTATGCTTGTAGTATTGTATAATGTTTTTAAGATCCAAGCTTCTGACCTCTTCTCTTCCTCCCAC
AGGGCCTCGAGACAATTGCATCGATGGTACCAGTGAAAGTCTGCAATGAATTCGAGTTGGCGCGCCTGTC
ATTCTAAATCTCTCTTTCAGCCTAAAGCTTTTTCCCCGTATCCCCCCAGGTGTCTGCAGGCTCAAAGAGC
AGCGAGAAGCGTTCAGAGGAAAGCGATCCCGTGCCACCTTCCCCGTGCCCGGGCTGTCCCCGCACGCTGC
CGGCTCGGGGATGCGGGGGGAGCGCCGGACCGGAGCGGAGCCCCGGGCGGCTCGCTGCTGCCCCCTAGCG
GGGGAGGGACGTAATTACATCCCTGGGGGCTTTGGGAGGGGGCTGTCCCCGTGAGCTCCCAGGCGCGCCT
GTCATTCTAAATCTCTCTTTCAGCCTAAAGCTTTTTCCCCGTATCCCCCCAGGTGTCTGCAGGCTCAAAG
AGCAGCGAGAAGCGTTCAGAGGAAAGCGATCCCGTGCCACCTTCCCCGTGCCCGGGCTGTCCCCGCACGC
TGCCGGCTCGGGGATGCGGGGGGAGCGCCGGACCGGAGCGGAGCCCCGGGCGGCTCGCTGCTGCCCCCTA
GCGGGGGAGGGACGTAATTACATCCCTGGGGGCTTTGGGGGGGGGCTGTCCCCGTGAGCTCCCAGGCGCG
CCAACTCGGTACCGTATCGATGTCGACGTTAACGCTAGTGATATCAACTTTGTATAGAAAAGTTGGCTCC
GAATTCGCCCTTGACAGCAGAGATCCAGTTTGGTTAATTAATTGGCTCCGGTGCCCGTCAGTGGGCAGAG
CGCACATCGCCCACAGTCCCCGAGAAGTTGTGGGGAGGGGTCGGCAATTGAACCGGTGCCTAGAGAAGGT
GGCGCGGGGTAAACTGGGAAAGTGATGTCGTGTACTGGCTCCGCCTTTTTCCCGAGGGTGGGGGAGAACC
GTATATAAGTGCAGTAGTCGCCGTGAACGTTCTTTTTCGCAACGGGTTTGCCGCCAGAACACAGGTAAGT
GCCGTGTGTGGTTCCCGCGGGCCTGGCCTCTTTACGGGTTATGGCCCTTGCGTGCCTTGAATTACTTCCA
CCTGGCTGCAGTACGTGATTCTTGATCCCGAGCTTCGGGTTGGAAGTGGGTGGGAGAGTTCGAGGCCTTG
CGCTTAAGGAGCCCCTTCGCCTCGTGCTTGAGTTGAGGCCTGGCCTGGGCGCTGGGGCCGCCGCGTGCGA
ATCTGGTGGCACCTTCGCGCCTGTCTCGCTGCTTTCGATAAGTCTCTAGCCATTTAAAATTTTTGATGAC
CTGCTGCGACGCTTTTTTTCTGGCAAGATAGTCTTGTAAATGCGGGCCAAGATCTGCACACTGGTATTTC
GGTTTTTGGGGCCGCGGGCGGCGACGGGGCCCGTGCGTCCCAGCGCACATGTTCGGCGAGGCGGGGCCTG
CGAGCGCGGCCACCGAGAATCGGACGGGGGTAGTCTCAAGCTGGCCGGCCTGCTCTGGTGCCTGGCCTCG
CGCCGCCGTGTATCGCCCCGCCCTGGGCGGCAAGGCTGGCCCGGTCGGCACCAGTTGCGTGAGCGGAAAG
ATGGCCGCTTCCCGGCCCTGCTGCAGGGAGCTCAAAATGGAGGACGCGGCGCTCGGGAGAGCGGGCGGGT
GAGTCACCCACACAAAGGAAAAGGGCCTTTCCGTCCTCAGCCGTCGCTTCATGTGACTCCACGGAGTACC
GGGCGCCGTCCAGGCACCTCGATTAGTTCTCGAGCTTTTGGAGTACGTCGTCTTTAGGTTGGGGGGAGGG
GTTTTATGCGATGGAGTTTCCCCACACTGAGTGGGTGGAGACTGAAGTTAGGCCAGCTTGGCACTTGATG
TAATTCTCCTTGGAATTTGCCCTTTTTGAGTTTGGATCTTGGTTCATTCTCAAGCCTCAGACAGTGGTTC
AAAGTTTTTTTCTTCCATTTCAGGTGTCGTGAGAAGGGCGAATTCGACCCAAGTTTGTACAAAAAAGCAG
GCTCGCCACCATGGTGAGCAAGGGCGAGGAGCTGTTCACCGGGGTGGTGCCCATCCTGGTCGAGCTGGAC
GGCGACGTAAACGGCCACAAGTTCAGCGTGAGGGGCGAGGGCGAGGGCGATGCCACCAACGGCAAGCTGA
CCCTGAAGTTCATCTGCACCACCGGCAAGCTGCCCGTGCCCTGGCCCACCCTCGTGACCACCCTGAGCCA
CGGCGTGCAGTGCTTCGCCCGCTACCCCGACCACATGAAGCAGCACGACTTCTTCAAGTCCGCCATGCCC
GAAGGCTACGTCCAGGAGCGCACCATCTTCTTCAAGGACGACGGCACCTACAAGACCCGCGCCGAGGTGA
AGTTCGAGGGCGACACCCTAGTGAACCGCATCGAGCTGAAGGGCGTCGACTTCAAGGAGGACGGCAACAT
CCTGGGGCACAAGCTGGAGTACAACTTCAACAGCCACAACATCTATATCATGGCCGTCAAGCAGAAGAAC
GGCATCAAGGTGAACTTCAAGATCCGCCACAACGTGGAGGACGGCAGCGTGCAGCTCGCCGACCACTACC
AGCAGAACACCCCCATCGGCGACGGCCCCGTGCTGCTGCCCGACAGCCACTACCTGAGCACCCAGTCCGT
GCTGAGCAAAGACCCCAACGAGAAGCGCGATCACATGGTCCTGCTGGAGTTCCGCACCGCCGCCGGGATC
ACTCTCGGCATGGACGAGCTGTACAAGTAATACCACCCAGCTTTCTTGTACAAAGTGGTACGCGTGAATT
CACTCCTCAGGTGCAGGCTGCCTATCAGAAGGTGGTGGCTGGTGTGGCCAATGCCCTGGCTCACAAATAC
CACTGAGATCTTTTTCCCTCTGCCAAAAATTATGGGGACATCATGAAGCCCCTTGAGCATCTGACTTCTG
GCTAATAAAGGAAATTTATTTTCATTGCAATAGTGTGTTGGAATTTTTTGTGTCTCTCACTCGGAAGGAC
ATATGGGAGGGCAAATCATTTAAAACATCAGAATGAGTATTTGGTTTAGAGTTTGGCAACATATGCCCAT
ATGCTGGCTGCCATGAACAAAGGTTGGCTATAAAGAGGTCATCAGTATATGAAACAGCCCCCTGCTGTCC
ATTCCTTATTCCATAGAAAAGCCTTGACTTGAGGTTAGATTTTTTTTATATTTTGTTTTGTGTTATTTTT
TTCTTTAACATCCCTAAAATTTTCCTTACATGTTTTACTAGCCAGATTTTTCCTCCTCTCCTGACTACTC
CCAGTCATAGCTGTCCCTCTTCTCTTATGGAGATCCCTCGACCTGCAGCCCAAGCTTGGCGTAATCATGG
TCATAGCTGTTTCCTGTGTGAAATTGTTATCCGCTCACAATTCCACACAACATACGAGCCGGAAGCATAA
AGTGTAAAGCCTGGGGTGCCTAATGAGTGAGCTAACTCACATTAATTGCGTTGCGCTCACTGCCCGCTTT
CCAGTCGGGAAACCTGTCGTGCCAGCGGATCGACAGTACTAAGCTTGGTCTAATACCCAATCTCTCGTCT
TATCCAGATGTTTTATACGCCTCTGGCCCGTGTCTCAAAATCTCTGATGTTACATTGCACAAGATAAAAT
AATATCATCATGAACAATAAAACTGTCTGCTTACATAAACAGTAATACAAGGGGTGTTATGAGCCATATT
CAACGGGAAACGTCGAGGCCGCGATTAAATTCCAACATGGATGCTGATTTATATGGGTATAAATGGGCTC
GCGATAATGTCGGGCAATCAGGTGCGACAATCTATCGCTTGTATGGGAAGCCCGATGCGCCAGAGTTGTT
TCTGAAACATGGCAAAGGTAGCGTTGCCAATGATGTTACAGATGAGATGGTCAGACTAAACTGGCTGACG
GAATTTATGCCTCTTCCGACCATCAAGCATTTTATCCGTACTCCTGATGATGCATGGTTACTCACCACTG
CGATCCCCGGAAAAACAGCATTCCAGGTATTAGAAGAATATCCTGATTCAGGTGAAAATATTGTTGATGC
GCTGGCAGTGTTCCTGCGCCGGTTGCATTCGATTCCTGTTTGTAATTGTCCTTTTAACAGCGATCGCGTA
TTTCGTCTCGCTCAGGCGCAATCACGAATGAATAACGGTTTGGTTGATGCGAGTGATTTTGATGACGAGC
GTAATGGCTGGCCTGTTGAACAAGTCTGGAAAGAAATGCATAAACTTTTGCCATTCTCACCGGATTCAGT
CGTCACTCATGGTGATTTCTCACTTGATAACCTTATTTTTGACGAGGGGAAATTAATAGGTTGTATTGAT
GTTGGACGAGTCGGAATCGCAGACCGATACCAGGATCTTGCCATCCTATGGAACTGCCTCGGTGAGTTTT
CTCCTTCATTACAGAAACGGCTTTTTCAAAAATATGGTATTGATAATCCTGATATGAATAAATTGCAGTT
TCATTTGATGCTCGATGAGTTTTTCTAATCAGAATTGGTTAATTGGTTGTAACACTGGCAGAGCATTACG
CTGACTTGACGGGACGGCGCAAGCTCATGACCAAAATCCCTTAACGTGAGTTACGCGTCGTTCCACTGAG
CGTCAGAGGTATCACTAGTATTACAGAGGTAAGTTATAACAGTCGCCTAACCC
