>Addgene plasmid #103309 | LSB-hsa-miR-194-3p | depositor partial sequence | sequence record 195668 | hsa-miR-194-3p target
CAGATAACAGCAGCCCCACTGG
