>Addgene plasmid #103309 | LSB-hsa-miR-194-3p | addgene partial sequence | sequence record 270583 | mKate2-F 5'-ACCCGCTAAGAACCTCAAGA-3'
AGAATCAAGGAGGCCGACAAAGAGACATACGTCGAGCAGCACGAGGTGGCTGTGGCCAGATACTGCGACC
TCCCTAGCAAACTGGGGCACAAACTTAATTGAGAATTCTACCACCCAGCTTTCTTGTACAAAGTGGTACG
TCTCAAGACCAGAGGTCTCTGCTTCATACTAGCAGATAACAGCAGCCCCACTGGCAGATAACAGCAGCCC
CACTGGCAGATAACAGCAGCCCCACTGGCAGATAACAGCAGCCCCACTGGCAACCAGAAGAGACCTGTGC
TTCACTCCTCAGGTGCAGGCTGCCTATCAGAAGGTGGTGGCTGGTGTGGCCAATGCCCTGGCTCACAAAT
ACCACTGAGATCTTTTTCCCTCTGCCAAAAATTATGGGGACATCATGAAGCCCCTTGAGCATCTGACTTC
TGGCTAATAAAGGAAATTTATTTTCATTGCAATAGTGTGTTGGAATTTTTTGTGTCTCTCACTCGGAAGG
ACATATGGGAGGGCAAATCATTTAAAACATCAGAATGAGTATTTGGTTTAGAGTTTGGCAACATATGCCC
ATATGCTGGCTGCCATGAACAAAGGTTGGCTATAAAGAGGTCATCAGTATATGAAACAGCCCCC
